>Addgene plasmid #31991 | pMJO-6 (minus T7 RNA polymerase binding site) | depositor full sequence | sequence record 36114 | pMJO-6 (minus T7 RNA polymerase binding site) sequence 6674 bps
GTTGACATTGATTATTGACTAGTTATTAATAGTAATCAATTACGGGGTCATTAGTTCATAGCCCATATAT
GGAGTTCCGCGTTACATAACTTACGGTAAATGGCCCGCCTGGCTGACCGCCCAACGACCCCCGCCCATTG
ACGTCAATAATGACGTATGTTCCCATAGTAACGCCAATAGGGACTTTCCATTGACGTCAATGGGTGGACT
ATTTACGGTAAACTGCCCACTTGGCAGTACATCAAGTGTATCATATGCCAAGTACGCCCCCTATTGACGT
CAATGACGGTAAATGGCCCGCCTGGCATTATGCCCAGTACATGACCTTATGGGACTTTCCTACTTGGCAG
TACATCTACGTATTAGTCATCGCTATTACCATGGTGATGCGGTTTTGGCAGTACATCAATGGGCGTGGAT
AGCGGTTTGACTCACGGGGATTTCCAAGTCTCCACCCCATTGACGTCAATGGGAGTTTGTTTTGGCACCA
AAATCAACGGGACTTTCCAAAATGTCGTAACAACTCCGCCCCATTGACGCAAATGGGCGGTAGGCGTGTA
CGGTGGGAGGTCTATATAAGCAGAGCTGGTTTAGTGAACCGTCAGATCCGCTAGAGATCCGCGGCCGCCA
CCATGGATTATAAGGATCACGATGGCGACTACAAGGACCACGATATTGACTACAAAGACGATGACGATAA
AATGGCTCCTAAGAAAAAGCGCAAAGTCGGTATCCATGGCGTTCCCTCTAGATAACGCAGGATCCCAGCT
GGTGAAGTCCGAGCTGGAAGAAAAAAAGAGCGAGCTGCGCCACAAGCTCAAGTACGTGCCCCACGAGTAC
ATCGAGCTGATCGAGATCGCCCGCAACAGCACCCAAGACCGCATCCTGGAGATGAAAGTGATGGAGTTCT
TCATGAAGGTGTACGGCTACCGCGGCAAGCACCTGGGCGGCTCCCGCAAGCCCGATGGCGCCATCTACAC
CGTGGGCTCCCCCATCGACTATGGCGTCATTGTCGACACCAAGGCCTACTCCGGCGGCTACAACTTACCC
ATCGGTCAGGCCGACGAGATGCAACGCTACGTGAAGGAGAACCAGACCCGCAATAAGCACATTAATCCCA
ACGAGTGGTGGAAGGTGTACCCCTCCTCCGTGACCGAGTTCAAATTCCTGTTCGTGTCCGGCCACTTCAA
GGGCAATTATAAGGCCCAACTGACCCGCCTGAACCACAAGACCAACTGCAACGGCGCCGTGCTGTCCGTG
GAGGAACTGCTGATCGGCGGCGAGATGATCAAGGCTGGTACCCTGACCCTGGAAGAGGTGCGCCGCAAGT
TCAACAATGGTGAAATCAATTTCAGGTCCGGCGGCGGAGAGGGCAGAGGAAGTCTTCTAACATGCGGTGA
CGTGGAGGAGAATCCCGGCCCTAGGATGGACTACAAAGACCATGACGGTGATTATAAAGATCATGACATC
GATTACAAGGATGACGATGACAAGATGGCCCCCAAGAAGAAGAGGAAGGTGGGCATTCACGGGGTGCCGG
CTAGCTAGTAAGCTTAGATCTCAACTAGTCAAAAGTGAACTGGAGGAGAAGAAATCTGAACTTCGTCATA
AATTGAAATATGTGCCTCATGAATATATTGAATTAATTGAAATTGCCAGAAATTCCACTCAGGATAGAAT
TCTTGAAATGAAGGTAATGGAATTTTTTATGAAAGTTTATGGATATAGAGGTAAACATTTGGGTGGATCA
AGGAAACCGGACGGAGCAATTTATACTGTCGGATCTCCTATTGATTACGGTGTGATCGTGGATACTAAAG
CTTATAGCGGAGGTTATAATCTGCCAATTGGCCAAGCAGATGAAATGGAGCGATATGTCGAAGAAAATCA
AACACGAAACAAACATCTCAACCCTAATGAATGGTGGAAAGTCTATCCATCTTCTGTAACGGAATTTAAG
TTTTTATTTGTGAGTGGTCACTTTAAAGGAAACTACAAAGCTCAGCTTACACGATTAAATCATATCACTA
ATTGTAATGGAGCTGTTCTTAGTGTAGAAGAGCTTTTAATTGGTGGAGAAATGATTAAAGCCGGCACATT
AACCTTAGAGGAAGTGAGACGGAAATTTAATAACGGCGAGATAAACTTTTATTGAGCTCGGCCCTTCGAA
GGTAAGCCTATCCCTAACCCTCTCCTCGGTCTCGATTCTACGCGTACCGGTCATCATCACCATCACCATT
GAGTTTAAACCCGCTGATCAGCCTCGACTGTGCCTTCTAGTTGCCAGCCATCTGTTGTTTGCCCCTCCCC
CGTGCCTTCCTTGACCCTGGAAGGTGCCACTCCCACTGTCCTTTCCTAATAAAATGAGGAAATTGCATCG
CATTGTCTGAGTAGGTGTCATTCTATTCTGGGGGGTGGGGTGGGGCAGGACAGCAAGGGGGAGGATTGGG
AAGACAATAGCAGGCATGCTGGGGATGCGGTGGGCTCTATGGCTTCTGAGGCGGAAAGAACCAGCTGGGG
CTCTAGGGGGTATCCCC
[124 nt withheld, positions 2538-2661]
C
[32 nt withheld, positions 2663-2694]
CA
[57 nt withheld, positions 2697-2753]
A
[49 nt withheld, positions 2755-2803]
CCTTTGACGTTGGAGTCCACGTTCTTT
[37 nt withheld, positions 2831-2867]
ACCCTATCTCGGTCTATTCTTTTGATTTATAAGGGATTTTGGGGATTTCGGCCTATTGGTTAAAAAATGA
GCTGATTTAACAAAAATTTAACGCGAATTAATTCTGTGGAATGTGTGTCAGTTAGGGTGTGGAAAGTCCC
CAGGCTCCCCAGGCAGGCAGAAGTATGCAAAGCATGCATCTCAATTAGTCAGCAACCAGGTGTGGAAAGT
CCCCAGGCTCCCCAGCAGGCAGAAGTATGCAAAGCATGCATCTCAATTAGTCAGCAACCATAGTCCCGCC
CCTAACTCCGCCCATCCCGCCCCTAACTCCGCCCAGTTCCGCCCATTCTCCGCCCCATGGCTGACTAATT
TTTTTTATTTATGCAGAGGCCGAGGCCGCCTCTGCCTCTGAGCTATTCCAGAAGTAGTGAGGAGGCTTTT
TTGGAGGCCTAGGCTTTTGCAAAAAGCTCCCGGGAGCTTGTATATCCATTTTCGGATCTGATCAAGAGAC
AGGATGAGGATCGTTTCGCATGATTGAACAAGATGGATTGCACGCAGGTTCTCCGGCCGCTTGGGTGGAG
AGGCTATTCGGCTATGACTGGGCACAACAGACAATCGGCTGCTCTGATGCCGCCGTGTTCCGGCTGTCAG
CGCAGGGGCGCCCGGTTCTTTTTGTCAAGACCGACCTGTCCGGTGCCCTGAATGAACTGCAGGACGAGGC
AGCGCGGCTATCGTGGCTGGCCACGACGGGCGTTCCTTGCGCAGCTGTGCTCGACGTTGTCACTGAAGCG
GGAAGGGACTGGCTGCTATTGGGCGAAGTGCCGGGGCAGGATCTCCTGTCATCTCACCTTGCTCCTGCCG
AGAAAGTATCCATCATGGCTGATGCAATGCGGCGGCTGCATACGCTTGATCCGGCTACCTGCCCATTCGA
CCACCAAGCGAAACATCGCATCGAGCGAGCACGTACTCGGATGGAAGCCGGTCTTGTCGATCAGGATGAT
CTGGACGAAGAGCATCAGGGGCTCGCGCCAGCCGAACTGTTCGCCAGGCTCAAGGCGCGCATGCCCGACG
GCGAGGATCTCGTCGTGACCCATGGCGATGCCTGCTTGCCGAATATCATGGTGGAAAATGGCCGCTTTTC
TGGATTCATCGACTGTGGCCGGCTGGGTGTGGCGGACCGCTATCAGGACATAGCGTTGGCTACCCGTGAT
ATTGCTGAAGAGCTTGGCGGCGAATGGGCTGACCGCTTCCTCGTGCTTTACGGTATCGCCGCTCCCGATT
CGCAGCGCATCGCCTTCTATCGCCTTCTTGACGAGTTCTTCTGAGCGGGACTCTGGGGTTCGCGAAATGA
CCGACCAAGCGACGCCCAACCTGCCATCACGAGATTTCGATTCCACCGCCGCCTTCTATGAAAGGTTGGG
CTTCGGAATCGTTTTCCGGGACGCCGGCTGGATGATCCTCCAGCGCGGGGATCTCATGCTGGAGTTCTTC
GCCCACCCCAACTTGTTTATTGCAGCTTATAATGGTTACAAATAAAGCAATAGCATCACAAATTTCACAA
ATAAAGCATTTTTTTCACTGCATTCTAGTTGTGGTTTGTCCAAACTCATCAATGTATCTTATCATGTCTG
TATACCGTCGACCTCTAGCTAGAGCTTGGCGTAATCATGGTCATAGCTGTTTCCTGTGTGAAATTGTTAT
CCGCTCACAATTCCACACAACATACGAGCCGGAAGCATAAAGTGTAAAGCCTGGGGTGCCTAATGAGTGA
GCTAACTCACATTAATTGCGTTGCGCTCACTGCCCGCTTTCCAGTCGGGAAACCTGTCGTGCCAGCTGCA
TTAATGAATCGGCCAACGCGCGGGGAGAGGCGGTTTGCGTATTGGGCGCTCTTCCGCTTCCTCGCTCACT
GACTCGCTGCGCTCGGTCGTTCGGCTGCGGCGAGCGGTATCAGCTCACTCAAAGGCGGTAATACGGTTAT
CCACAGAATCAGGGGATAACGCAGGAAAGAACATGTGAGCAAAAGGCCAGCAAAAGGCCAGGAACCGTAA
AAAGGCCGCGTTGCTGGCGTTTTTCCATAGGCTCCGCCCCCCTGACGAGCATCACAAAAATCGACGCTCA
AGTCAGAGGTGGCGAAACCCGACAGGACTATAAAGATACCAGGCGTTTCCCCCTGGAAGCTCCCTCGTGC
GCTCTCCTGTTCCGACCCTGCCGCTTACCGGATACCTGTCCGCCTTTCTCCCTTCGGGAAGCGTGGCGCT
TTCTCAATGCTCACGCTGTAGGTATCTCAGTTCGGTGTAGGTCGTTCGCTCCAAGCTGGGCTGTGTGCAC
GAACCCCCCGTTCAGCCCGACCGCTGCGCCTTATCCGGTAACTATCGTCTTGAGTCCAACCCGGTAAGAC
ACGACTTATCGCCACTGGCAGCAGCCACTGGTAACAGGATTAGCAGAGCGAGGTATGTAGGCGGTGCTAC
AGAGTTCTTGAAGTGGTGGCCTAACTACGGCTACACTAGAAGGACAGTATTTGGTATCTGCGCTCTGCTG
AAGCCAGTTACCTTCGGAAAAAGAGTTGGTAGCTCTTGATCCGGCAAACAAACCACCGCTGGTAGCGGTG
GTTTTTTTGTTTGCAAGCAGCAGATTACGCGCAGAAAAAAAGGATCTCAAGAAGATCCTTTGATCTTTTC
TACGGGGTCTGACGCTCAGTGGAACGAAAACTCACGTTAAGGGATTTTGGTCATGAGATTATCAAAAAGG
ATCTTCACCTAGATCCTTTTAAATTAAAAATGAAGTTTTAAATCAATCTAAAGTATATATGAGTAAACTT
GGTCTGACAGTTACCAATGCTTAATCAGTGAGGCACCTATCTCAGCGATCTGTCTATTTCGTTCATCCAT
AGTTGCCTGACTCCCCGTCGTGTAGATAACTACGATACGGGAGGGCTTACCATCTGGCCCCAGTGCTGCA
ATGATACCGCGAGACCCACGCTCACCGGCTCCAGATTTATCAGCAATAAACCAGCCAGCCGGAAGGGCCG
AGCGCAGAAGTGGTCCTGCAACTTTATCCGCCTCCATCCAGTCTATTAATTGTTGCCGGGAAGCTAGAGT
AAGTAGTTCGCCAGTTAATAGTTTGCGCAACGTTGTTGCCATTGCTACAGGCATCGTGGTGTCACGCTCG
TCGTTTGGTATGGCTTCATTCAGCTCCGGTTCCCAACGATCAAGGCGAGTTACATGATCCCCCATGTTGT
GCAAAAAAGCGGTTAGCTCCTTCGGTCCTCCGATCGTTGTCAGAAGTAAGTTGGCCGCAGTGTTATCACT
CATGGTTATGGCAGCACTGCATAATTCTCTTACTGTCATGCCATCCGTAAGATGCTTTTCTGTGACTGGT
GAGTACTCAACCAAGTCATTCTGAGAATAGTGTATGCGGCGACCGAGTTGCTCTTGCCCGGCGTCAATAC
GGGATAATACCGCGCCACATAGCAGAACTTTAAAAGTGCTCATCATTGGAAAACGTTCTTCGGGGCGAAA
ACTCTCAAGGATCTTACCGCTGTTGAGATCCAGTTCGATGTAACCCACTCGTGCACCCAACTGATCTTCA
GCATCTTTTACTTTCACCAGCGTTTCTGGGTGAGCAAAAACAGGAAGGCAAAATGCCGCAAAAAAGGGAA
TAAGGGCGACACGGAAATGTTGAATACTCATACTCTTCCTTTTTCAATATTATTGAAGCATTTATCAGGG
TTATTGTCTCATGAGCGGATACATATTTGAATGTATTTAGAAAAATAAACAAATAGGGGTTCCGCGCACA
TTTCCCCGAAAAGTGCCACCTGACGTC
Features (pLannotate 1.2.2; 21 found; start..end, strand, type, name):
      4..383     +  enhancer       CMV enhancer: human cytomegalovirus immediate early enhancer
    384..587     +  promoter       CMV promoter: human cytomegalovirus (CMV) immediate early promoter
    678..701     +  CDS            3xFLAG (fragment): three tandem FLAG® epitope tags
    736..1353    +  CDS            fokIR (fragment): T2F1_PLAOK - Also known as rfoKI. Experimental evidence at protein level: Swiss-Prot protein existence level 1. Recognizes the double-stranded sequence 5'-GGATG-3'/3'-CATCC- 5' and cleaves respectively 14 bases after G-1 and 13 bases before C-1. From Planomicrobium okeanokoites (Planococcus okeanokoites) (Flavobacterium okeanokoites).
   1429..1494    +  CDS            3xFLAG: three tandem FLAG® epitope tags, followed by an enterokinase cleavage site
   1562..2149    +  CDS            FokI cleavage domain: nonspecific DNA cleavage domain of the FokI endonuclease (Li et al., 1992) must dimerize to be catalytically active
   2171..2212    +  CDS            V5 tag: epitope tag from simian virus 5
   2268..2492    +  polyA_signal   bGH poly(A) signal: bovine growth hormone polyadenylation signal
   2496..2517    +  promoter       SV40 promoter (fragment): SV40 enhancer and early promoter
   2538..2966    +  rep_origin     f1 ori (sequence partly withheld): f1 bacteriophage origin of replication; arrow indicates direction of (+) strand synthesis
   2980..3310    +  promoter       SV40 promoter: SV40 enhancer and early promoter
   3377..4168    +  CDS            neo: KKA2_KLEPN - Also known as kan, nptII. Experimental evidence at protein level: Swiss-Prot protein existence level 1. Resistance to kanamycin, neomycin, paromomycin, ribostamycin, butirosin and gentamicin B. From Klebsiella pneumoniae.
   4194..4352    +  CDS            ble (fragment): BLE_KLEPN - Experimental evidence at protein level: Swiss-Prot protein existence level 1. Binding protein with a strong affinity to the bleomycin family of antibiotics. Binds to CL990; an antimitotic-antibiotic compound. From Klebsiella pneumoniae.
   4347..4468    +  polyA_signal   SV40 poly(A) signal: SV40 polyadenylation signal
   4541..4557    -  protein_bind   lac operator: The lac repressor binds to the lac operator to inhibit transcription in E. coli. This inhibition can be relieved by adding lactose or isopropyl-β-D-thiogalactopyranoside (IPTG). lac repressor encoded by lacI
   4565..4595    -  promoter       lac promoter: promoter for the E. coli lac operon
   4610..4631    -  protein_bind   CAP binding site: CAP binding activates transcription in the presence of cAMP. E. coli catabolite activator protein
   4644..4736    -  CDS            lacI (fragment): lac repressor; lacI; The lac repressor binds to the lac operator to inhibit transcription in E. coli. This inhibition can be relieved by adding lactose or isopropyl-β-D-thiogalactopyranoside (IPTG).
   4919..5507    -  rep_origin     ori: high-copy-number ColE1/pMB1/pBR322/pUC origin of replication
   5678..6538    -  CDS            AmpR: β-lactamase; bla; confers resistance to ampicillin, carbenicillin, and related antibiotics
   6539..6643    -  promoter       AmpR promoter: bla
