[The description below was written by a language model from this plasmid's Addgene catalogue record and pLannotate feature annotations shown in this document.]
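Description:
pMJO-6 (minus T7 RNA polymerase binding site) is a mammalian expression plasmid of about 6.7 kb built on the pcDNA3.1 backbone and catalogued as an empty backbone, associated with work on the design and rapid assembly of synthetic zinc finger nucleases. It is propagated in E. coli through a high-copy ColE1/pUC-type origin with ampicillin selection from the β-lactamase gene and its own promoter. It also carries an f1 origin, which allows single-stranded DNA production. For selection in mammalian cells, an SV40 enhancer/early promoter drives a neomycin phosphotransferase gene terminated by an SV40 polyadenylation signal. Small lac promoter/operator, lacI and ble fragments appear to be backbone remnants.

The expression cassette is driven by the human CMV immediate-early enhancer and promoter and ends at the bovine growth hormone polyadenylation signal. Between them the annotation shows two consecutive units on the same strand: a partial FLAG epitope match followed by a FokI endonuclease fragment, then a full 3xFLAG tag with an enterokinase site followed by the FokI nonspecific cleavage domain and a V5 tag. Because the FokI cleavage domain must dimerize to cut DNA, this layout is consistent with a scaffold that accepts a pair of zinc finger DNA-binding arrays, each fused to its own tagged nuclease domain. No zinc finger coding sequence is annotated, which fits the empty-backbone designation. The record does not state the cloning sites or how the two units are linked or separated. As the name indicates, this version lacks the T7 RNA polymerase binding site normally found downstream of the CMV promoter in pcDNA3.1, and no T7 promoter is annotated, so it is presumably not suited to T7-driven in vitro transcription.
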