Addgene plasmid #31991: pMJO-6 (minus T7 RNA polymerase binding site)
Purpose: (Empty Backbone)
Depositing lab: Mark Osborn. Depositing organization: University of Minnesota. Publication: Synthetic Zinc Finger Nuclease Design and Rapid Assembly. Osborn MJ, Defeo AP, Blazar B, Tolar J. Hum Gene Ther. 2011 Jun 13. 10.1089/hum.2011.072 PubMed 21663559.
Backbone
  Vector backbone: pcDNA3.1
  Backbone manufacturer: Invitrogen
  Vector type: Mammalian Expression
Growth in bacteria
  Bacterial resistance: Ampicillin, 100 μg/mL
  Growth temperature: 37°C
  Growth strain: Top10/P3
  Copy number: High Copy
Terms and licenses: Academic/Nonprofit Terms; Industry Terms: Not Available to Industry
How to cite: pMJO-6 (minus T7 RNA polymerase binding site) was a gift from Mark Osborn (Addgene plasmid # 31991 ; http://n2t.net/addgene:31991 ; RRID:Addgene_31991)
