>Addgene plasmid #31991 | pMJO-6 (minus T7 RNA polymerase binding site) | addgene partial sequence | sequence record 37588 | CMV-Fwd
CGACTCTCTGGCTACTGAGAACCCACTGCTTACTGGCTTATCGAAATTAATACGACTCACTATAGGGAGA
CCCAAGCTGGCAGCACCATGGGACCTAAGAAAAAGAGGAAGGTGGCGGCCGCCACCATGGATTATAAGGA
TCACGATGGCGACTACAAGGACCACGATATTGACTACAAAGACGATGACGATAAAATGGCTCCTAAGAAA
AAGCGCAAAGTCGGTATCCATGGCGTTCCCTCTAGATAACGCAGGATCCCAGCTGGTGAAGTCCGAGCTG
GAAGAAAAAAAGAGCGAGCTGCGCCACAAGCTCAAGTACGTGCCCCACGAGTACATCGAGCTGATCGAGA
TCGCCCGCAACAGCACCCAAGACCGCATCCTGGAGATGAAAGTGATGGAGTTCTTCATGAAGGTGTACGG
CTACCGCGGCAAGCACCTGGGCGGCTCCCGCAAGCCCGATGGCGCCATCTACACCGTGGGCTCCCCCATC
GACTATGGCGTCATTGTCGACACCAAGGCCTACTCCGGCGGCTACAACTTACCCATCGGTCAGGCCGACG
AGATGCAACGCTACGTGAAGGAGAACCAGACCCGCAATAAGCACATTAATCCCAACGAGTGGTGGAAGGT
GTACCCCTCCTCCGTGACCGAGTTCAAATTCCTGTTCGTGTCCGGCCACTTCAAGGGCAATTATAAGGCC
CAACTGACCCGCCTGAACCACAAGACCAACTGCAACGGCGCCGTGCTGTCCGTGGAGGAACTGCTGATCG
GCGGCGAGATGATCAAGGCTGGTACCCTGACCCTGGAAGANGTGCGCCGCAAGTTCAACAATGGTGAAAT
CAATTTCAGGTCCGGCGGCG
